Addgene plasmid #153256: pDGE658
Purpose: (Empty Backbone) M3 shuttle vector containing the Solanum lycopersicum U6 promoter for preparation of single guide RNA transcriptional units by cloning of hybridized oligonucleotides.
Depositing lab: Johannes Stuttmann. Depositing organization: Martin-Luther-Universitaet Halle-Wittenberg. Publication: Highly efficient multiplex editing: One-shot generation of 8x Nicotiana benthamiana and 12x Arabidopsis mutants. Stuttmann J, Barthel K, Martin P, Ordon J, Erickson JL, Herr R, Ferik F, Kretschmer C, Berner T, Keilwagen J, Marillonnet S, Bonas U. Plant J. 2021 Feb 12. doi: 10.1111/tpj.15197. PubMed 33577114.
Backbone
  Vector backbone: pUC57-BsaI
  Backbone size (bp): 2700
  Vector type: CRISPR
  Selectable markers: ccdB
Growth in bacteria
  Bacterial resistance: Chloramphenicol and Ampicillin, 25 & 100 μg/mL
  Growth temperature: 37°C
  Growth strain: ccdB Survival
  Copy number: High Copy
Gene/Insert
  Gene/Insert name: None
Terms and licenses: Academic/Nonprofit Terms; Industry Terms: Not Available to Industry
Depositor comments: Please visit https://www.biorxiv.org/content/10.1101/2020.03.31.018671v2 for bioRxiv preprint.
How to cite: pDGE658 was a gift from Johannes Stuttmann (Addgene plasmid # 153256 ; http://n2t.net/addgene:153256 ; RRID:Addgene_153256)
