[The description below was written by a language model from this plasmid's Addgene catalogue record and pLannotate feature annotations shown in this document.]
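Description:
pDGE658 is an empty "M3" shuttle vector for plant CRISPR/Cas9 work, built on a pUC57-BsaI backbone and used to prepare single guide RNA transcriptional units driven by the Solanum lycopersicum (tomato) U6 promoter. It is a high-copy E. coli plasmid that replicates from a ColE1/pUC-type origin and carries an ampicillin resistance gene (β-lactamase with its own promoter) in the backbone. Remnants of the pUC cloning region are also annotated, including fragments of lacZα and lacI, the lac promoter and operator, and a CAP binding site, together with short bom and rop fragments. The full sequence record is 4,444 nt.

The functional core is a placeholder cassette consisting of a chloramphenicol acetyltransferase gene with its cat promoter, followed by a partial ccdA and an intact ccdB toxin gene. Immediately downstream lies a fragment of the Streptococcus pyogenes tracrRNA, which corresponds to the sgRNA scaffold. The U6 promoter itself is not picked up by the automated annotation, but the catalogue entry states it is present. It presumably lies in the unannotated stretch upstream of the cassette. According to the record, hybridized oligonucleotides encoding the guide sequence are cloned into the vector. The layout suggests they replace the CmR/ccdB cassette, joining promoter, spacer and scaffold into a complete transcriptional unit. Because CcdB poisons gyrase in standard strains, the empty vector must be kept in a ccdB-tolerant host under ampicillin and chloramphenicol selection, whereas ordinary cloning strains would counter-select uncut parental plasmid. The associated publication concerns highly multiplexed genome editing in Nicotiana benthamiana and Arabidopsis. The "shuttle" designation and M3 label suggest one position in a series of guide modules that are later combined, though the record does not describe the assembly scheme.
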