Features (pLannotate 1.2.2; 15 found; start..end, strand, type, name):
    137..236     +  misc_feature   bom (fragment): basis of mobility region from pBR322
    242..399     -  CDS            lacZα (fragment): LacZα fragment of β-galactosidase; lacZ fragment
    609..711     +  promoter       cat promoter: promoter of the E. coli cat gene encoding chloramphenicol acetyltransferase
    712..1370    +  CDS            CmR: chloramphenicol acetyltransferase; cat; confers resistance to chloramphenicol
   1552..1710    +  CDS            ccdA (fragment): CCDA_ECO57 - Also known as H, letA. Experimental evidence at protein level: Swiss-Prot protein existence level 1. Antitoxin component of a type II toxin-antitoxin (TA) system which inhibits the post-segregational killing (PSK) of plasmid-free cells, also referred to as a plasmid addiction system. Binds to and blocks the activity of CcdB; will also remove bound CcdB protein from the CcdB-GyrA complex by forming a CcdA-CcdB complex, a process termed rejuvenation. Functions as a transcriptional corepressor for the ccdAB operon, repression also requires CcdB (By similarity). From Escherichia coli
   1715..2017    +  CDS            ccdB: CCDB_ECOLI - Also known as G, letB, letD. Experimental evidence at protein level: Swiss-Prot protein existence level 1. Toxic component of a type II toxin-antitoxin (TA) system, functioning in plasmid maintainence. Responsible for the post- segregational killing (PSK) of plasmid-free cells, also referred to as a plasmid addiction system. Half-life of over 2 hours. Cell killing by CcdB is accompanied by filamentation, defects in chromosome and plasmid segregation, defects in cell division, formation of anucleate cells, decreased DNA synthesis and plasmid loss. Interferes with the activity of DN
   2076..2143    +  misc_RNA       tracrRNA (fragment): trans-activating CRISPR RNA for the Streptococcus pyogenes CRISPR/Cas9 system
   2247..2263    -  protein_bind   lac operator: The lac repressor binds to the lac operator to inhibit transcription in E. coli. This inhibition can be relieved by adding lactose or isopropyl-β-D-thiogalactopyranoside (IPTG). lac repressor encoded by lacI
   2271..2301    -  promoter       lac promoter: promoter for the E. coli lac operon
   2316..2337    -  protein_bind   CAP binding site: CAP binding activates transcription in the presence of cAMP. E. coli catabolite activator protein
   2350..2442    -  CDS            lacI (fragment): lac repressor; lacI; The lac repressor binds to the lac operator to inhibit transcription in E. coli. This inhibition can be relieved by adding lactose or isopropyl-β-D-thiogalactopyranoside (IPTG).
   2625..3213    -  rep_origin     ori: high-copy-number ColE1/pMB1/pBR322/pUC origin of replication
   3384..4244    -  CDS            AmpR: β-lactamase; bla; confers resistance to ampicillin, carbenicillin, and related antibiotics
   4245..4349    -  promoter       AmpR promoter: bla
   4444..35      +  CDS            rop (fragment) (across the origin): Rop protein, which maintains plasmids at low copy number; rop
>Addgene plasmid #153256 | pDGE658 | addgene full sequence | sequence record 305915 | Addgene NGS Result
TCGCGCGTTTCGGTGATGACGGTGAAAACCTCTGACACATGCAGCTCCCGGAGACGGTCACAGCTTGTCT
GTAAGCGGATGCCGGGAGCAGACAAGCCCGTCAGGGCGCGTCAGCGGGTGTTGGCGGGTGTCGGGGCTGG
CTTAACTATGCGGCATCAGAGCAGATTGTACTGAGAGTGCACCATATGCGGTGTGAAATACCGCACAGAT
GCGTAAGGAGAAAATACCGCATCAGGCGCCATTCGCCATTCAGGCTGCGCAACTGTTGGGAAGGGCGATC
GGTGCGGGCCTCTTCGCTATTACGCCAGCTGGCGAAAGGGGGATGTGCTGCAAGGCGATTAAGTTGGGTA
ACGCCAGGGTTTTCCCAGTCACGACGTTGTAAAACGACGGCCAGTGAATTCGAGCTCGGTACCTCGCGAA
TGCATCTAGATTTGGTCTCACGGTCAAGAGAAATAAGAAAAAGGCCGGCCCATTTAGATTGAAGATCCAG
GCCCAGGCCCGTAAAAGAAACCCAACAAGCAAATTCTCCCTCATCGCTTATACAAAGCTACTTTGCCTCG
TTTATATAGCGGAATATGAACATGTATGATTGAAGTCTTCTGAGACGTTGATCGGCACGTAAGAGGTTCC
AACTTTCACCATAATGAAATAAGATCACTACCGGGCGTATTTTTTGAGTTATCGAGATTTTCAGGAGCTA
AGGAAGCTAAAATGGAGAAAAAAATCACTGGATATACCACCGTTGATATATCCCAATGGCATCGTAAAGA
ACATTTTGAGGCATTTCAGTCAGTTGCTCAATGTACCTATAACCAGACCGTTCAGCTGGATATTACGGCC
TTTTTAAAGACCGTAAAGAAAAATAAGCACAAGTTTTATCCGGCCTTTATTCACATTCTTGCCCGCCTGA
TGAATGCTCATCCGGAATTCCGTATGGCAATGAAAGACGGTGAGCTGGTGATATGGGATAGTGTTCACCC
TTGTTACACCGTTTTCCATGAGCAAACTGAAACGTTTTCATCGCTCTGGAGTGAATACCACGACGATTTC
CGGCAGTTTCTACACATATATTCGCAAGATGTGGCGTGTTACGGTGAAAACCTGGCCTATTTCCCTAAAG
GGTTTATTGAGAATATGTTTTTCGTCTCAGCCAATCCCTGGGTGAGTTTCACCAGTTTTGATTTAAACGT
GGCCAATATGGACAACTTCTTCGCCCCCGTTTTCACCATGGGCAAATATTATACGCAAGGCGACAAGGTG
CTGATGCCGCTGGCGATTCAGGTTCATCATGCCGTTTGTGATGGCTTCCATGTCGGCAGAATGCTTAATG
AATTACAACAGTACTGCGATGAGTGGCAGGGGGGGCGTAAACGCCGCGTGGATCCGGCTTACTAAAAGCC
AGATAACAGTATGCGTATTTGCGCGCTGATTTTTGCGGTATAAGAATATATACTGATATGTATACCCGAA
GTATGTCAAAAAGAGGTATGCTATGAAGCAGCGTATTACAGTGACAGTTGACAGCGACAGCTATCAGTTG
CTCAAGGCATATATGATGTCAATATCTCCGGTCTGGTAAGCACAACCATGCAGAATGAAGCCCGTCGTCT
GCGTGCCGAACGCTGGAAAGCGGAAAATCAGGAAGGGATGGCTGAGGTCGCCCGGTTTATTGAAATGAAC
GGCTCTTTTGCTGACGAGAACAGGGGCTGGTGAAATGCAGTTTAAGGTTTACACCTATAAAAGAGAGAGC
CGTTATCGTCTGTTTGTGGATGTACAGAGTGATATTATTGACACGCCCGGGCGACGGATGGTGATCCCCC
TGGCCAGTGCACGTCTGCTGTCAGATAAAGTCTCCCGTGAACTTTACCCGGTGGTGCATATCGGGGATGA
AAGCTGGCGCATGATGACCACCGATATGGCCAGTGTGCCGGTTTCCGTTATCGGGGAAGAAGTGGCTGAT
CTCAGCCACCGCGAAAATGACATCAAAAACGCCATTAACCTGATGTTCTGGGGAATATAAATGTCAGGCT
CCCTTATACACAGCCAGTCGAAGACTTGTTTCAGAGCTATGCTGGAAACAGCATAGCAAGTTGAAATAAG
GCTAGTCCGTTATCAACTTGAAAAAGTGGCACCGAGTCGGTGCTTTTTTTTATGGTGAGACCAAAATCGG
ATCCCGGGCCCGTCGACTGCAGAGGCCTGCATGCAAGCTTGGCGTAATCATGGTCATAGCTGTTTCCTGT
GTGAAATTGTTATCCGCTCACAATTCCACACAACATACGAGCCGGAAGCATAAAGTGTAAAGCCTGGGGT
GCCTAATGAGTGAGCTAACTCACATTAATTGCGTTGCGCTCACTGCCCGCTTTCCAGTCGGGAAACCTGT
CGTGCCAGCTGCATTAATGAATCGGCCAACGCGCGGGGAGAGGCGGTTTGCGTATTGGGCGCTCTTCCGC
TTCCTCGCTCACTGACTCGCTGCGCTCGGTCGTTCGGCTGCGGCGAGCGGTATCAGCTCACTCAAAGGCG
GTAATACGGTTATCCACAGAATCAGGGGATAACGCAGGAAAGAACATGTGAGCAAAAGGCCAGCAAAAGG
CCAGGAACCGTAAAAAGGCCGCGTTGCTGGCGTTTTTCCATAGGCTCCGCCCCCCTGACGAGCATCACAA
AAATCGACGCTCAAGTCAGAGGTGGCGAAACCCGACAGGACTATAAAGATACCAGGCGTTTCCCCCTGGA
AGCTCCCTCGTGCGCTCTCCTGTTCCGACCCTGCCGCTTACCGGATACCTGTCCGCCTTTCTCCCTTCGG
GAAGCGTGGCGCTTTCTCATAGCTCACGCTGTAGGTATCTCAGTTCGGTGTAGGTCGTTCGCTCCAAGCT
GGGCTGTGTGCACGAACCCCCCGTTCAGCCCGACCGCTGCGCCTTATCCGGTAACTATCGTCTTGAGTCC
AACCCGGTAAGACACGACTTATCGCCACTGGCAGCAGCCACTGGTAACAGGATTAGCAGAGCGAGGTATG
TAGGCGGTGCTACAGAGTTCTTGAAGTGGTGGCCTAACTACGGCTACACTAGAAGAACAGTATTTGGTAT
CTGCGCTCTGCTGAAGCCAGTTACCTTCGGAAAAAGAGTTGGTAGCTCTTGATCCGGCAAACAAACCACC
GCTGGTAGCGGTGGTTTTTTTGTTTGCAAGCAGCAGATTACGCGCAGAAAAAAAGGATCTCAAGAAGATC
CTTTGATCTTTTCTACGGGGTCTGACGCTCAGTGGAACGAAAACTCACGTTAAGGGATTTTGGTCATGAG
ATTATCAAAAAGGATCTTCACCTAGATCCTTTTAAATTAAAAATGAAGTTTTAAATCAATCTAAAGTATA
TATGAGTAAACTTGGTCTGACAGTTACCAATGCTTAATCAGTGAGGCACCTATCTCAGCGATCTGTCTAT
TTCGTTCATCCATAGTTGCCTGACTCCCCGTCGTGTAGATAACTACGATACGGGAGGGCTTACCATCTGG
CCCCAGTGCTGCAATGATACCGCGAGATCCACGCTCACCGGCTCCAGATTTATCAGCAATAAACCAGCCA
GCCGGAAGGGCCGAGCGCAGAAGTGGTCCTGCAACTTTATCCGCCTCCATCCAGTCTATTAATTGTTGCC
GGGAAGCTAGAGTAAGTAGTTCGCCAGTTAATAGTTTGCGCAACGTTGTTGCCATTGCTACAGGCATCGT
GGTGTCACGCTCGTCGTTTGGTATGGCTTCATTCAGCTCCGGTTCCCAACGATCAAGGCGAGTTACATGA
TCCCCCATGTTGTGCAAAAAAGCGGTTAGCTCCTTCGGTCCTCCGATCGTTGTCAGAAGTAAGTTGGCCG
CAGTGTTATCACTCATGGTTATGGCAGCACTGCATAATTCTCTTACTGTCATGCCATCCGTAAGATGCTT
TTCTGTGACTGGTGAGTACTCAACCAAGTCATTCTGAGAATAGTGTATGCGGCGACCGAGTTGCTCTTGC
CCGGCGTCAATACGGGATAATACCGCGCCACATAGCAGAACTTTAAAAGTGCTCATCATTGGAAAACGTT
CTTCGGGGCGAAAACTCTCAAGGATCTTACCGCTGTTGAGATCCAGTTCGATGTAACCCACTCGTGCACC
CAACTGATCTTCAGCATCTTTTACTTTCACCAGCGTTTCTGGGTGAGCAAAAACAGGAAGGCAAAATGCC
GCAAAAAAGGGAATAAGGGCGACACGGAAATGTTGAATACTCATACTCTTCCTTTTTCAATATTATTGAA
GCATTTATCAGGGTTATTGTCTCATGAGCGGATACATATTTGAATGTATTTAGAAAAATAAACAAATAGG
GGTTCCGCGCACATTTCCCCGAAAAGTGCCACCTGACGTCTAAGAAACCATTATTATCATGACATTAACC
TATAAAAATAGGCGTATCACGAGGCCCTTTCGTC
